>Addgene plasmid #78622 | pX335_HR_Prnp_3 | depositor full sequence | sequence record 146705 | pX335_HR_Prnp_3
GAGGGCCTATTTCCCATGATTCCTTCATATTTGCATATACGATACAAGGCTGTTAGAGAGATAATTGGAA
TTAATTTGACTGTAAACACAAAGATATTAGTACAAAATACGTGACGTAGAAAGTAATAATTTCTTGGGTA
GTTTGCAGTTTTAAAATTATGTTTTAAAATGGACTATCATATGCTTACCGTAACTTGAAAGTATTTCGAT
TTCTTGGCTTTATATATCTTGTGGAAAGGACGAAACACCGCGAGACCGATGTGAAGATGAGTTTTAGAGC
TAGAAATAGCAAGTTAAAATAAGGCTAGTCCGTTATCAACTTGAAAAAGTGGCACCGAGTCGGTGCTTTT
TTGTTTTAGAGCTAGAAATAGCAAGTTAAAATAAGGCTAGTCCGTTTTTAGCGCGTGCGCCAATTCTGCA
GACAAATGGCTCTAGAGGTACCCGTTACATAACTTACGGTAAATGGCCCGCCTGGCTGACCGCCCAACGA
CCCCCGCCCATTGACGTCAATAGTAACGCCAATAGGGACTTTCCATTGACGTCAATGGGTGGAGTATTTA
CGGTAAACTGCCCACTTGGCAGTACATCAAGTGTATCATATGCCAAGTACGCCCCCTATTGACGTCAATG
ACGGTAAATGGCCCGCCTGGCATTGTGCCCAGTACATGACCTTATGGGACTTTCCTACTTGGCAGTACAT
CTACGTATTAGTCATCGCTATTACCATGGTCGAGGTGAGCCCCACGTTCTGCTTCACTCTCCCCATCTCC
CCCCCCTCCCCACCCCCAATTTTGTATTTATTTATTTTTTAATTATTTTGTGCAGCGATGGGGGCGGGGG
GGGGGGGGGGGCGCGCGCCAGGCGGGGCGGGGCGGGGCGAGGGGCGGGGCGGGGCGAGGCGGAGAGGTGC
GGCGGCAGCCAATCAGAGCGGCGCGCTCCGAAAGTTTCCTTTTATGGCGAGGCGGCGGCGGCGGCGGCCC
TATAAAAAGCGAAGCGCGCGGCGGGCGGGAGTCGCTGCGACGCTGCCTTCGCCCCGTGCCCCGCTCCGCC
GCCGCCTCGCGCCGCCCGCCCCGGCTCTGACTGACCGCGTTACTCCCACAGGTGAGCGGGCGGGACGGCC
CTTCTCCTCCGGGCTGTAATTAGCTGAGCAAGAGGTAAGGGTTTAAGGGATGGTTGGTTGGTGGGGTATT
AATGTTTAATTACCTGGAGCACCTGCCTGAAATCACTTTTTTTCAGGTTGGACCGGTGCCACCATGTACC
CATACGATGTTCCAGATTACGCTTCGCCGAAGAAAAAGCGCAAGGTCGAAGCGTCCGACAAGAAGTACAG
CATCGGCCTGGCCATCGGCACCAACTCTGTGGGCTGGGCCGTGATCACCGACGAGTACAAGGTGCCCAGC
AAGAAATTCAAGGTGCTGGGCAACACCGACCGGCACAGCATCAAGAAGAACCTGATCGGAGCCCTGCTGT
TCGACAGCGGCGAAACAGCCGAGGCCACCCGGCTGAAGAGAACCGCCAGAAGAAGATACACCAGACGGAA
GAACCGGATCTGCTATCTGCAAGAGATCTTCAGCAACGAGATGGCCAAGGTGGACGACAGCTTCTTCCAC
AGACTGGAAGAGTCCTTCCTGGTGGAAGAGGATAAGAAGCACGAGCGGCACCCCATCTTCGGCAACATCG
TGGACGAGGTGGCCTACCACGAGAAGTACCCCACCATCTACCACCTGAGAAAGAAACTGGTGGACAGCAC
CGACAAGGCCGACCTGCGGCTGATCTATCTGGCCCTGGCCCACATGATCAAGTTCCGGGGCCACTTCCTG
ATCGAGGGCGACCTGAACCCCGACAACAGCGACGTGGACAAGCTGTTCATCCAGCTGGTGCAGACCTACA
ACCAGCTGTTCGAGGAAAACCCCATCAACGCCAGCGGCGTGGACGCCAAGGCCATCCTGTCTGCCAGACT
GAGCAAGAGCAGACGGCTGGAAAATCTGATCGCCCAGCTGCCCGGCGAGAAGAAGAATGGCCTGTTCGGC
AACCTGATTGCCCTGAGCCTGGGCCTGACCCCCAACTTCAAGAGCAACTTCGACCTGGCCGAGGATGCCA
AACTGCAGCTGAGCAAGGACACCTACGACGACGACCTGGACAACCTGCTGGCCCAGATCGGCGACCAGTA
CGCCGACCTGTTTCTGGCCGCCAAGAACCTGTCCGACGCCATCCTGCTGAGCGACATCCTGAGAGTGAAC
ACCGAGATCACCAAGGCCCCCCTGAGCGCCTCTATGATCAAGAGATACGACGAGCACCACCAGGACCTGA
CCCTGCTGAAAGCTCTCGTGCGGCAGCAGCTGCCTGAGAAGTACAAAGAGATTTTCTTCGACCAGAGCAA
GAACGGCTACGCCGGCTACATTGACGGCGGAGCCAGCCAGGAAGAGTTCTACAAGTTCATCAAGCCCATC
CTGGAAAAGATGGACGGCACCGAGGAACTGCTCGTGAAGCTGAACAGAGAGGACCTGCTGCGGAAGCAGC
GGACCTTCGACAACGGCAGCATCCCCCACCAGATCCACCTGGGAGAGCTGCACGCCATTCTGCGGCGGCA
GGAAGATTTTTACCCATTCCTGAAGGACAACCGGGAAAAGATCGAGAAGATCCTGACCTTCCGCATCCCC
TACTACGTGGGCCCTCTGGCCAGGGGAAACAGCAGATTCGCCTGGATGACCAGAAAGAGCGAGGAAACCA
TCACCCCCTGGAACTTCGAGGAAGTGGTGGACAAGGGCGCTTCCGCCCAGAGCTTCATCGAGCGGATGAC
CAACTTCGATAAGAACCTGCCCAACGAGAAGGTGCTGCCCAAGCACAGCCTGCTGTACGAGTACTTCACC
GTGTATAACGAGCTGACCAAAGTGAAATACGTGACCGAGGGAATGAGAAAGCCCGCCTTCCTGAGCGGCG
AGCAGAAAAAGGCCATCGTGGACCTGCTGTTCAAGACCAACCGGAAAGTGACCGTGAAGCAGCTGAAAGA
GGACTACTTCAAGAAAATCGAGTGCTTCGACTCCGTGGAAATCTCCGGCGTGGAAGATCGGTTCAACGCC
TCCCTGGGCACATACCACGATCTGCTGAAAATTATCAAGGACAAGGACTTCCTGGACAATGAGGAAAACG
AGGACATTCTGGAAGATATCGTGCTGACCCTGACACTGTTTGAGGACAGAGAGATGATCGAGGAACGGCT
GAAAACCTATGCCCACCTGTTCGACGACAAAGTGATGAAGCAGCTGAAGCGGCGGAGATACACCGGCTGG
GGCAGGCTGAGCCGGAAGCTGATCAACGGCATCCGGGACAAGCAGTCCGGCAAGACAATCCTGGATTTCC
TGAAGTCCGACGGCTTCGCCAACAGAAACTTCATGCAGCTGATCCACGACGACAGCCTGACCTTTAAAGA
GGACATCCAGAAAGCCCAGGTGTCCGGCCAGGGCGATAGCCTGCACGAGCACATTGCCAATCTGGCCGGC
AGCCCCGCCATTAAGAAGGGCATCCTGCAGACAGTGAAGGTGGTGGACGAGCTCGTGAAAGTGATGGGCC
GGCACAAGCCCGAGAACATCGTGATCGAAATGGCCAGAGAGAACCAGACCACCCAGAAGGGACAGAAGAA
CAGCCGCGAGAGAATGAAGCGGATCGAAGAGGGCATCAAAGAGCTGGGCAGCCAGATCCTGAAAGAACAC
CCCGTGGAAAACACCCAGCTGCAGAACGAGAAGCTGTACCTGTACTACCTGCAGAATGGGCGGGATATGT
ACGTGGACCAGGAACTGGACATCAACCGGCTGTCCGACTACGATGTGGACCATATCGTGCCTCAGAGCTT
TCTGAAGGACGACTCCATCGACAACAAGGTGCTGACCAGAAGCGACAAGAACCGGGGCAAGAGCGACAAC
GTGCCCTCCGAAGAGGTCGTGAAGAAGATGAAGAACTACTGGCGGCAGCTGCTGAACGCCAAGCTGATTA
CCCAGAGAAAGTTCGACAATCTGACCAAGGCCGAGAGAGGCGGCCTGAGCGAACTGGATAAGGCCGGCTT
CATCAAGAGACAGCTGGTGGAAACCCGGCAGATCACAAAGCACGTGGCACAGATCCTGGACTCCCGGATG
AACACTAAGTACGACGAGAATGACAAGCTGATCCGGGAAGTGAAAGTGATCACCCTGAAGTCCAAGCTGG
TGTCCGATTTCCGGAAGGATTTCCAGTTTTACAAAGTGCGCGAGATCAACAACTACCACCACGCCCACGA
CGCCTACCTGAACGCCGTCGTGGGAACCGCCCTGATCAAAAAGTACCCTAAGCTGGAAAGCGAGTTCGTG
TACGGCGACTACAAGGTGTACGACGTGCGGAAGATGATCGCCAAGAGCGAGCAGGAAATCGGCAAGGCTA
CCGCCAAGTACTTCTTCTACAGCAACATCATGAACTTTTTCAAGACCGAGATTACCCTGGCCAACGGCGA
GATCCGGAAGCGGCCTCTGATCGAGACAAACGGCGAAACCGGGGAGATCGTGTGGGATAAGGGCCGGGAT
TTTGCCACCGTGCGGAAAGTGCTGAGCATGCCCCAAGTGAATATCGTGAAAAAGACCGAGGTGCAGACAG
GCGGCTTCAGCAAAGAGTCTATCCTGCCCAAGAGGAACAGCGATAAGCTGATCGCCAGAAAGAAGGACTG
GGACCCTAAGAAGTACGGCGGCTTCGACAGCCCCACCGTGGCCTATTCTGTGCTGGTGGTGGCCAAAGTG
GAAAAGGGCAAGTCCAAGAAACTGAAGAGTGTGAAAGAGCTGCTGGGGATCACCATCATGGAAAGAAGCA
GCTTCGAGAAGAATCCCATCGACTTTCTGGAAGCCAAGGGCTACAAAGAAGTGAAAAAGGACCTGATCAT
CAAGCTGCCTAAGTACTCCCTGTTCGAGCTGGAAAACGGCCGGAAGAGAATGCTGGCCTCTGCCGGCGAA
CTGCAGAAGGGAAACGAACTGGCCCTGCCCTCCAAATATGTGAACTTCCTGTACCTGGCCAGCCACTATG
AGAAGCTGAAGGGCTCCCCCGAGGATAATGAGCAGAAACAGCTGTTTGTGGAACAGCACAAGCACTACCT
GGACGAGATCATCGAGCAGATCAGCGAGTTCTCCAAGAGAGTGATCCTGGCCGACGCTAATCTGGACAAA
GTGCTGTCCGCCTACAACAAGCACCGGGATAAGCCCATCAGAGAGCAGGCCGAGAATATCATCCACCTGT
TTACCCTGACCAATCTGGGAGCCCCTGCCGCCTTCAAGTACTTTGACACCACCATCGACCGGAAGAGGTA
CACCAGCACCAAAGAGGTGCTGGACGCCACCCTGATCCACCAGAGCATCACCGGCCTGTACGAGACACGG
ATCGACCTGTCTCAGCTGGGAGGCGACAGCCCCAAGAAGAAGAGAAAGGTGGAGGCCAGCTAAGAATTCC
TAGAGCTCGCTGATCAGCCTCGACTGTGCCTTCTAGTTGCCAGCCATCTGTTGTTTGCCCCTCCCCCGTG
CCTTCCTTGACCCTGGAAGGTGCCACTCCCACTGTCCTTTCCTAATAAAATGAGGAAATTGCATCGCATT
GTCTGAGTAGGTGTCATTCTATTCTGGGGGGTGGGGTGGGGCAGGACAGCAAGGGGGAGGATTGGGAAGA
GAATAGCAGGCATGCTGGGGAGCGGCCGCAGGAACCCCTAGTGATGGAGTTGGCCACTCCCTCTCTGCGC
GCTCGCTCGCTCACTGAGGCCGGGCGACCAAAGGTCGCCCGACGCCCGGGCTTTGCCCGGGCGGCCTCAG
TGAGCGAGCGAGCGCGCAGCTGCCTGCAGGGGCGCCTGATGCGGTATTTTCTCCTTACGCATCTGTGCGG
TATTTCACACCGCATA
[142 nt withheld, positions 5897-6038]
C
[141 nt withheld, positions 6040-6180]
CCTTTGACGTTGGAGTCCACGTTCTTT
[37 nt withheld, positions 6208-6244]
ACCCTATCTCGGGCTATTCTTTTGATTTATAAGGGATTTTGCCGATTTCGGCCTATTGGTTAAAAAATGA
GCTGATTTAACAAAAATTTAACGCGAATTTTAACAAAATATTAACGTTTACAATTTTATGGTGCACTCTC
AGTACAATCTGCTCTGATGCCGCATAGTTAAGCCAGCCCCGACACCCGCCAACACCCGCTGACGCGCCCT
GACGGGCTTGTCTGCTCCCGGCATCCGCTTACAGACAAGCTGTGACCGTCTCCGGGAGCTGCATGTGTCA
GAGGTTTTCACCGTCATCACCGAAACGCGCGAGACGAAAGGGCCTCGTGATACGCCTATTTTTATAGGTT
AATGTCATGATAATAATGGTTTCTTAGACGTCAGGTGGCACTTTTCGGGGAAATGTGCGCGGAACCCCTA
TTTGTTTATTTTTCTAAATACATTCAAATATGTATCCGCTCATGAGACAATAACCCTGATAAATGCTTCA
ATAATATTGAAAAAGGAAGAGTATGAGTATTCAACATTTCCGTGTCGCCCTTATTCCCTTTTTTGCGGCA
TTTTGCCTTCCTGTTTTTGCTCACCCAGAAACGCTGGTGAAAGTAAAAGATGCTGAAGATCAGTTGGGTG
CACGAGTGGGTTACATCGAACTGGATCTCAACAGCGGTAAGATCCTTGAGAGTTTTCGCCCCGAAGAACG
TTTTCCAATGATGAGCACTTTTAAAGTTCTGCTATGTGGCGCGGTATTATCCCGTATTGACGCCGGGCAA
GAGCAACTCGGTCGCCGCATACACTATTCTCAGAATGACTTGGTTGAGTACTCACCAGTCACAGAAAAGC
ATCTTACGGATGGCATGACAGTAAGAGAATTATGCAGTGCTGCCATAACCATGAGTGATAACACTGCGGC
CAACTTACTTCTGACAACGATCGGAGGACCGAAGGAGCTAACCGCTTTTTTGCACAACATGGGGGATCAT
GTAACTCGCCTTGATCGTTGGGAACCGGAGCTGAATGAAGCCATACCAAACGACGAGCGTGACACCACGA
TGCCTGTAGCAATGGCAACAACGTTGCGCAAACTATTAACTGGCGAACTACTTACTCTAGCTTCCCGGCA
ACAATTAATAGACTGGATGGAGGCGGATAAAGTTGCAGGACCACTTCTGCGCTCGGCCCTTCCGGCTGGC
TGGTTTATTGCTGATAAATCTGGAGCCGGTGAGCGTGGAAGCCGCGGTATCATTGCAGCACTGGGGCCAG
ATGGTAAGCCCTCCCGTATCGTAGTTATCTACACGACGGGGAGTCAGGCAACTATGGATGAACGAAATAG
ACAGATCGCTGAGATAGGTGCCTCACTGATTAAGCATTGGTAACTGTCAGACCAAGTTTACTCATATATA
CTTTAGATTGATTTAAAACTTCATTTTTAATTTAAAAGGATCTAGGTGAAGATCCTTTTTGATAATCTCA
TGACCAAAATCCCTTAACGTGAGTTTTCGTTCCACTGAGCGTCAGACCCCGTAGAAAAGATCAAAGGATC
TTCTTGAGATCCTTTTTTTCTGCGCGTAATCTGCTGCTTGCAAACAAAAAAACCACCGCTACCAGCGGTG
GTTTGTTTGCCGGATCAAGAGCTACCAACTCTTTTTCCGAAGGTAACTGGCTTCAGCAGAGCGCAGATAC
CAAATACTGTCCTTCTAGTGTAGCCGTAGTTAGGCCACCACTTCAAGAACTCTGTAGCACCGCCTACATA
CCTCGCTCTGCTAATCCTGTTACCAGTGGCTGCTGCCAGTGGCGATAAGTCGTGTCTTACCGGGTTGGAC
TCAAGACGATAGTTACCGGATAAGGCGCAGCGGTCGGGCTGAACGGGGGGTTCGTGCACACAGCCCAGCT
TGGAGCGAACGACCTACACCGAACTGAGATACCTACAGCGTGAGCTATGAGAAAGCGCCACGCTTCCCGA
AGGGAGAAAGGCGGACAGGTATCCGGTAAGCGGCAGGGTCGGAACAGGAGAGCGCACGAGGGAGCTTCCA
GGGGGAAACGCCTGGTATCTTTATAGTCCTGTCGGGTTTCGCCACCTCTGACTTGAGCGTCGATTTTTGT
GATGCTCGTCAGGGGGGCGGAGCCTATGGAAAAACGCCAGCAACGCGGCCTTTTTACGGTTCCTGGCCTT
TTGCTGGCCTTTTGCTCACATGT
Features (pLannotate 1.2.2; 18 found; start..end, strand, type, name):
      1..241     +  promoter       U6 promoter: RNA polymerase III promoter for human U6 snRNA
    271..346     +  misc_RNA       gRNA scaffold: guide RNA scaffold for the Streptococcus pyogenes CRISPR/Cas9 system
    353..396     +  misc_RNA       gRNA scaffold (fragment): guide RNA scaffold for the Streptococcus pyogenes CRISPR/Cas9 system
    443..728     +  enhancer       CMV enhancer: human cytomegalovirus immediate early enhancer; contains an 18-bp deletion relative to the standard CMV enhancer
    730..1007    +  promoter       chicken β-actin promoter: No description available
   1008..1236    +  intron         hybrid intron: hybrid between chicken β-actin (CBA) and minute virus of mice (MMV) introns (Gray et al., 2011)
   1257..1284    +  CDS            3xHA (fragment): three tandem HA epitope tags
   1317..3032    +  CDS            Cas9(N): N-terminal portion of Streptococcus pyogenes Cas9 (Zetsche et al., 2015)
   2919..5417    +  CDS            Cas9(C): C-terminal portion of Streptococcus pyogenes Cas9 (Zetsche et al., 2015)
   5484..5595    +  polyA_signal   bGH poly(A) signal: bovine growth hormone polyadenylation signal
   5700..5840    +  repeat_region  AAV2 ITR: inverted terminal repeat of adeno-associated virus serotype 2 inverted
   5845..5896    -  misc_feature   bom (fragment): basis of mobility region from pBR322
   5915..6295    +  rep_origin     M13 ori (sequence partly withheld): M13 bacteriophage origin of replication; arrow indicates direction of (+) strand synthesis
   6371..6420    -  misc_feature   bom (fragment): basis of mobility region from pBR322
   6522..6557    -  CDS            rop (fragment): Rop protein, which maintains plasmids at low copy number; rop
   6652..6756    +  promoter       AmpR promoter: bla
   6757..7617    +  CDS            AmpR: β-lactamase; bla; confers resistance to ampicillin, carbenicillin, and related antibiotics
   7788..8376    +  rep_origin     ori: high-copy-number ColE1/pMB1/pBR322/pUC origin of replication
