[The description below was written by a language model from this plasmid's Addgene catalogue record and pLannotate feature annotations shown in this document.]
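Description:
pX335_HR_Prnp_3 is an 8,437 bp mammalian expression CRISPR plasmid built on the pX335 backbone. It delivers both components of a Streptococcus pyogenes Cas9 nickase (SpCas9n) system aimed at the coding sequence of the mouse prion protein gene, Prnp. It is propagated in E. coli as a high-copy plasmid through a ColE1/pUC-type origin and is selected with ampicillin via the β-lactamase gene. An M13 phage origin is also present, and the annotation shows a single AAV2 inverted terminal repeat downstream of the expression cassette, along with small fragments of bom and rop. With only one ITR annotated, nothing in the record indicates that the plasmid is meant for AAV packaging.

The payload consists of two transcription units. A human U6 RNA polymerase III promoter drives a chimeric single guide RNA. The Prnp-specific spacer (HR_Prnp_3) was inserted between two BbsI sites, which were destroyed during cloning, and sits directly upstream of the S. pyogenes gRNA scaffold. Downstream, a hybrid promoter made up of the CMV enhancer, the chicken β-actin promoter and a hybrid CBA/MVM intron drives the Cas9 open reading frame, which ends at a bovine growth hormone polyadenylation signal. The annotation tool splits Cas9 into overlapping N- and C-terminal matches, but these form one continuous coding sequence. A short upstream match labelled as a 3xHA fragment suggests an N-terminal epitope tag, whose identity the record does not confirm. The nickase mutation itself is stated only in the catalogue purpose, not in the feature table.

Because a nickase cuts only one DNA strand, plasmids of this type are generally used in pairs with offset guides to generate a targeted double-strand break with reduced off-target activity. The "HR" in the name and the mouse targeting classification suggest use in homologous recombination–based editing of Prnp sequence or expression.
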