Addgene plasmid #78622: pX335_HR_Prnp_3
Purpose: pX335 vector encoding SpCas9n and a chimeric guide RNA targeting Prnp coding sequence
Depositing lab: Walker Jackson. Depositing organization: Deutsches Zentrum fuer Neurodegenerative Erkrankungen (DZNE). Publication: Manipulating the Prion Protein Gene Sequence and Expression Levels with CRISPR/Cas9. Kaczmarczyk L, Mende Y, Zevnik B, Jackson WS. PLoS One. 2016 Apr 29;11(4):e0154604. doi: 10.1371/journal.pone.0154604. eCollection 2016. PONE-D-16-11813 PubMed 27128441.
Backbone
  Vector backbone: pX335
  Total vector size (bp): 8437
  Vector type: Mammalian Expression, Mouse Targeting, CRISPR
Growth in bacteria
  Bacterial resistance: Ampicillin, 100 μg/mL
  Growth temperature: 37°C
  Growth strain: NEB Stable
  Copy number: High Copy
Gene/Insert
  Gene/Insert name: HR_Prnp_3
  Species: M. musculus (mouse)
  Entrez Gene: Prnp (a.k.a. CD230, PrP, PrP<C>, PrPC, PrPSc, Prn-i, Prn-p, Sinc, prP27-30, prP33-35C)
  Promoter: U6
  Cloning method: Restriction Enzyme; 5′ cloning site BbsI (destroyed during cloning); 3′ cloning site BbsI (destroyed during cloning)
  Sequencing primers: 5′ ACTATCATATGCTTACCGTAAC
Terms and licenses: Academic/Nonprofit Terms; Industry Terms: Not Available to Industry
How to cite: pX335_HR_Prnp_3 was a gift from Walker Jackson (Addgene plasmid # 78622 ; http://n2t.net/addgene:78622 ; RRID:Addgene_78622)
