>Addgene plasmid #78622 | pX335_HR_Prnp_3 | addgene partial sequence | sequence record 153139 | pBR322ori-F 5'-GGGAAACGCCTGGTATCTTT-3'
CACCTCTGACTTGAGCGTCGATTTTTGTGATGCTCGTCAGGGGGGCGGAGCCTATGGAAAAACGCCAGCA
ACGCGGCCTTTTTACGGTTCCTGGCCTTTTGCTGGCCTTTTGCTCACATGTGAGGGCCTATTTCCCATGA
TTCCTTCATATTTGCATATACGATACAAGGCTGTTAGAGAGATAATTGGAATTAATTTGACTGTAAACAC
AAAGATATTAGTACAAAATACGTGACGTAGAAAGTAATAATTTCTTGGGTAGTTTGCAGTTTTAAAATTA
TGTTTTAAAATGGACTATCATATGCTTACCGTAACTTGAAAGTATTTCGATTTCTTGGCTTTATATATCT
TGTGGAAAGGACGAAACACCGCGAGACCGATGTGAAGATGAGTTTTAGAGCTAGAAATAGCAAGTTAAAA
TAAGGCTAGTCCGTTATCAACTTGAAAAAGTGGCACCGAGTCGGTGCTTTTTTGTTTTAGAGCTAGAAAT
AGCAAGTTAAAATAAGGCTAGTCCGTTTTTAGCGCGTGCGCCAATTCTGCAGACAAATGGCTCTAGAGGT
ACCCGTTACATAACTTACGGTAAATGGCCCGCCTGGCTGACCGCCCAACGACCCCCGCCCATTGACGTCA
ATAGTAACGCCAATAGGGACTTTCCATTGACGTCAATGGGTGGAGTATTTACGGTAAACTGCCCACTTGG
CAGTACATCAAGTGTATCATATGCCAAGTACGCCCCCTATTGACGTCAATGACGGTAAATGGCCCGCCTG
GCATTGTGCCCAGTACATGACCTTATGGGACTTTCCTACTTGGCAGTACATCTACGTATTA
