>Addgene plasmid #78622 | pX335_HR_Prnp_3 | addgene partial sequence | sequence record 155707 | pCBhProF2 5'-agggtttaagggatggttgg-3'
ATGTTTAATTACCTGGAGCACCTGCCTGAAATCACTTTTTTTCAGGTTGGACCGGTGCCACCATGTACCC
ATACGATGTTCCAGATTACGCTTCGCCGAAGAAAAAGCGCAAGGTCGAAGCGTCCGACAAGAAGTACAGC
ATCGGCCTGGCCATCGGCACCAACTCTGTGGGCTGGGCCGTGATCACCGACGAGTACAAGGTGCCCAGCA
AGAAATTCAAGGTGCTGGGCAACACCGACCGGCACAGCATCAAGAAGAACCTGATCGGAGCCCTGCTGTT
CGACAGCGGCGAAACAGCCGAGGCCACCCGGCTGAAGAGAACCGCCAGAAGAAGATACACCAGACGGAAG
AACCGGATCTGCTATCTGCAAGAGATCTTCAGCAACGAGATGGCCAAGGTGGACGACAGCTTCTTCCACA
GACTGGAAGAGTCCTTCCTGGTGGAAGAGGATAAGAAGCACGAGCGGCACCCCATCTTCGGCAACATCGT
GGACGAGGTGGCCTACCACGAGAAGTACCCCACCATCTACCACCTGAGAAAGAAACTGGTGGACAGCACC
GACAAGGCCGACCTGCGGCTGATCTATCTGGCCCTGGCCCACATGATCAAGTTCCGGGGCCACTTCCTGA
TCGAGGGCGACCTGAACCCCGACAACAGCGACGTGGACAAGCTGTTCATCCAGCTGGTGCAGACCTACAA
CCAGCTGTTCGAGGAAAACCCCATCAACGCCAGCGGCGTGGACGCCAAGGCCATCCTGTCTGCCAGACTG
AGCAAGAGCAGACGGCTGGAAAATCTGATCGCCCAGCTGCCCGGCGAGAAGAAGAATGGCCTGTTCGGCA
ACCTGATTGCCCTGAGCCTGGGCCTGACCCCCAACTTCAAGAGCAACTTCGACCTGGCCGAGGATGCCAA
ACTGCAGCTGAGCAAGGACACCTACGACGACGACCTGGA
