>Addgene plasmid #78622 | pX335_HR_Prnp_3 | addgene partial sequence | sequence record 155708 | BGH-rev 5'-TAGAAGGCACAGTCGAGG-3'
TAGGAATTCTTAGCTGGCCTCCACCTTTCTCTTCTTCTTGGGGCTGTCGCCTCCCAGCTGAGACAGGTCG
ATCCGTGTCTCGTACAGGCCGGTGATGCTCTGGTGGATCAGGGTGGCGTCCAGCACCTCTTTGGTGCTGG
TGTACCTCTTCCGGTCGATGGTGGTGTCAAAGTACTTGAAGGCGGCAGGGGCTCCCAGATTGGTCAGGGT
AAACAGGTGGATGATATTCTCGGCCTGCTCTCTGATGGGCTTATCCCGGTGCTTGTTGTAGGCGGACAGC
ACTTTGTCCAGATTAGCGTCGGCCAGGATCACTCTCTTGGAGAACTCGCTGATCTGCTCGATGATCTCGT
CCAGGTAGTGCTTGTGCTGTTCCACAAACAGCTGTTTCTGCTCATTATCCTCGGGGGAGCCCTTCAGCTT
CTCATAGTGGCTGGCCAGGTACAGGAAGTTCACATATTTGGAGGGCAGGGCCAGTTCGTTTCCCTTCTGC
AGTTCGCCGGCAGAGGCCAGCATTCTCTTCCGGCCGTTTTCCAGCTCGAACAGGGAGTACTTAGGCAGCT
TGATGATCAGGTCCTTTTTCACTTCTTTGTAGCCCTTGGCTTCCAGAAAGTCGATGGGATTCTTCTCGAA
GCTGCTTCTTTCCATGATGGTGATCCCCAGCAGCTCTTTCACACTCTTCAGTTTCTTGGACTTGCCCTTT
TCCACTTTGGCCACCACCAGCACAGAATAGGCCACGGTGGGGCTGTCGAAGCCGCCGTACTTCTTAGGGT
CCCAGTCCTTCTTTCTGGCGATCAGCTTATCGCTGTTCCTCTTGGGCAGGATAGACTCTTTGCTGAAGCC
GCCTGTCTGCACCTCGGTCTTTTTCACGATATTCACTTGGGGCATGCTCAGCACTTTCCGCACGGTGGCA
AAATCCCGGCCCTTATCCCACACGATCTCCCCGGTTTCG
